Addgene plasmid #11397: YFP-Rac2(V12)
Depositing lab: Joel Swanson. Depositing organization: University of Michigan. Publication: Cdc42, Rac1, and Rac2 display distinct patterns of activation during phagocytosis. Hoppe AD, Swanson JA. Mol Biol Cell 2004 Aug;15(8):3509-19. Epub 2004 May 28. 10.1091/mbc.e03-11-0847 PubMed 15169870.
Backbone
  Vector backbone: pEYFP-C1
  Backbone manufacturer: Clontech
  Backbone size w/o insert (bp): 4731
  Vector type: Mammalian Expression
  Selectable markers: Neomycin (select with G418)
Growth in bacteria
  Bacterial resistance: Kanamycin, 50 μg/mL
  Growth temperature: 37°C
  Growth strain: DH5alpha
  Copy number: High Copy
Gene/Insert
  Gene/Insert name: ras-related C3 botulinum toxin substrate 2 (alt names: Rac2(V12); YFP)
  Species: H. sapiens (human)
  Insert size (bp): 579
  Mutation: Obtained with Glycine 12 changed to Valine.
  GenBank ID: AF498965
  Entrez Gene: RAC2 (a.k.a. EN-7, Gx, HSPC022, IMD73A, IMD73B, IMD73C, p21-Rac2)
  Tag / fusion protein: YFP (N terminal on backbone)
  Cloning method: Restriction Enzyme; 5′ cloning site BglII (not destroyed); 3′ cloning site HindIII (not destroyed)
  Sequencing primers: 5′ CCTGAGCAAAGACCCCAACGAGAA; 3′ CAGGGGGAGGTGTGGGAGGTTT
Resource information
  A portion of this plasmid was derived from a plasmid made by: Human Rac2(G12V) cDNA was obtained from the UMR cDNA Resource Center (www.cdna.org).
Terms and licenses: Academic/Nonprofit Terms; Industry Terms: Not Available to Industry
Depositor comments: Expresses Rac2(V12) with an N-terminal YFP marker. YFP is the monomeric (A207K) version of Citrine, a pH-insensitive YFP.
How to cite: YFP-Rac2(V12) was a gift from Joel Swanson (Addgene plasmid # 11397 ; http://n2t.net/addgene:11397 ; RRID:Addgene_11397)
