[The description below was written by a language model from this plasmid's Addgene catalogue record and pLannotate feature annotations shown in this document.]
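Description:
YFP-Rac2(V12) is a mammalian expression plasmid built on the Clontech pEYFP-C1 backbone that produces human Rac2 carrying the glycine-12-to-valine substitution, fused at its N terminus to a yellow fluorescent protein. G12V is the classic activating change in Ras-family small GTPases, impairing GTP hydrolysis so that the protein stays in its GTP-bound, effector-binding state. The fluorescent partner is not the original EYFP. The depositor describes it as the monomeric (A207K) form of Citrine, a pH-insensitive YFP, and the feature annotation accordingly identifies it as mCitrine. The Rac2 coding sequence, derived from a cDNA resource clone, was inserted between the BglII and HindIII sites of the polylinker, directly downstream of and in frame with the fluorescent protein. The fusion is transcribed from the human cytomegalovirus immediate early enhancer and promoter and terminated by the SV40 polyadenylation signal.

The plasmid replicates in E. coli at high copy from a pUC-type ColE1 origin and also carries an f1 origin for single-stranded DNA production. A single Tn5 aminoglycoside phosphotransferase gene serves both hosts. It is driven by a bacterial bla promoter for kanamycin selection in bacteria and by the SV40 enhancer/early promoter, with an HSV TK polyadenylation signal, for G418 selection of transfected mammalian cells. The short large T antigen, ble and bGH poly(A) hits in the annotation are fragments of backbone sequence rather than functional elements.

The associated publication examines the patterns of Cdc42, Rac1 and Rac2 activation during phagocytosis. This suggests the construct was used as a fluorescent, constitutively active Rac2 for live-cell imaging, although the record does not spell out its exact role.
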