Features (pLannotate 1.2.2; 15 found; start..end, strand, type, name):
     61..364     +  enhancer       CMV enhancer: human cytomegalovirus immediate early enhancer
    365..568     +  promoter       CMV promoter: human cytomegalovirus (CMV) immediate early promoter
    613..1329    +  CDS            mCitrine: mCitrine is a basic (constitutively fluorescent) yellow fluorescent protein published in 2001, derived from Aequorea victoria.
   1345..1920    +  CDS            RAC2: RAC2_HUMAN - Experimental evidence at protein level: Swiss-Prot protein existence level 1. Plasma membrane-associated small GTPase which cycles between an active GTP-bound and inactive GDP-bound state. In active state binds to a variety of effector proteins to regulate cellular responses, such as secretory processes, phagocytose of apoptotic cells and epithelial cell polarization. Augments the production of reactive oxygen species (ROS) by NADPH oxidase. From Homo sapiens (Human).
   1924..1967    +  misc_feature   MCS (fragment): multiple cloning site
   1984..2068    +  CDS            large T antigen (fragment): large T antigen from SV40 (simian virus 40)
   2091..2212    +  polyA_signal   SV40 poly(A) signal: SV40 polyadenylation signal
   2246..2674    -  rep_origin     f1 ori (sequence partly withheld): f1 bacteriophage origin of replication; arrow indicates direction of (+) strand synthesis
   2701..2805    +  promoter       AmpR promoter: bla
   2807..3164    +  promoter       SV40 promoter: SV40 enhancer and early promoter
   3199..3993    +  CDS            NeoR/KanR: aminoglycoside phosphotransferase from Tn5; aph(3')-II (or nptII); confers resistance to neomycin, kanamycin, and G418 (Geneticin®)
   4014..4166    +  CDS            ble (fragment): BLE_KLEPN - Experimental evidence at protein level: Swiss-Prot protein existence level 1. Binding protein with a strong affinity to the bleomycin family of antibiotics. Binds to CL990; an antimitotic-antibiotic compound. From Klebsiella pneumoniae.
   4225..4272    +  polyA_signal   HSV TK poly(A) signal: herpes simplex virus thymidine kinase polyadenylation signal (Cole and Stacy, 1985)
   4363..4379    -  polyA_signal   bGH poly(A) signal (fragment): bovine growth hormone polyadenylation signal
   4601..5189    +  rep_origin     ori: high-copy-number ColE1/pMB1/pBR322/pUC origin of replication
>Addgene plasmid #11397 | YFP-Rac2(V12) | depositor full sequence | sequence record 6959 | Author sequence
TAGTTATTAATAGTAATCAATTACGGGGTCATTAGTTCATAGCCCATATATGGAGTTCCGCGTTACATAA
CTTACGGTAAATGGCCCGCCTGGCTGACCGCCCAACGACCCCCGCCCATTGACGTCAATAATGACGTATG
TTCCCATAGTAACGCCAATAGGGACTTTCCATTGACGTCAATGGGTGGAGTATTTACGGTAAACTGCCCA
CTTGGCAGTACATCAAGTGTATCATATGCCAAGTACGCCCCCTATTGACGTCAATGACGGTAAATGGCCC
GCCTGGCATTATGCCCAGTACATGACCTTATGGGACTTTCCTACTTGGCAGTACATCTACGTATTAGTCA
TCGCTATTACCATGGTGATGCGGTTTTGGCAGTACATCAATGGGCGTGGATAGCGGTTTGACTCACGGGG
ATTTCCAAGTCTCCACCCCATTGACGTCAATGGGAGTTTGTTTTGGCACCAAAATCAACGGGACTTTCCA
AAATGTCGTAACAACTCCGCCCCATTGACGCAAATGGGCGGTAGGCGTGTACGGTGGGAGGTCTATATAA
GCAGAGCTGGTTTAGTGAACCGTCAGATCCGCTAGCGCTACCGGTCGCCACCATGGTGAGCAAGGGCGAG
GAGCTGTTCACCGGGGTGGTGCCCATCCTGGTCGAGCTGGACGGCGACGTAAACGGCCACAAGTTCAGCG
TGTCCGGCGAGGGCGAGGGCGATGCCACCTACGGCAAGCTGACCCTGAAGTTCATCTGCACCACCGGCAA
GCTGCCCGTGCCCTGGCCCACCCTCGTGACCACCTTCGGCTACGGCCTGATGTGCTTCGCCCGCTACCCC
GACCACATGAAGCAGCACGACTTCTTCAAGTCCGCCATGCCCGAAGGCTACGTCCAGGAGCGCACCATCT
TCTTCAAGGACGACGGCAACTACAAGACCCGCGCCGAGGTGAAGTTCGAGGGCGACACCCTGGTGAACCG
CATCGAGCTGAAGGGCATCGACTTCAAGGAGGACGGCAACATCCTGGGGCACAAGCTGGAGTACAACTAC
AACAGCCACAACGTCTATATCATGGCCGACAAGCAGAAGAACGGCATCAAGGTGAACTTCAAGATCCGCC
ACAACATCGAGGACGGCAGCGTGCAGCTCGCCGACCACTACCAGCAGAACACCCCCATCGGCGACGGCCC
CGTGCTGCTGCCCGACAACCACTACCTGAGCTACCAGTCCAAACTGAGCAAAGACCCCAACGAGAAGCGC
GATCACATGGTCCTGCTGGAGTTCGTGACCGCCGCCGGGATCACTCTCGGCATGGACGAGCTGTACAAGT
CCGGACTCAGATCTATGCAGGCCATCAAGTGTGTGGTGGTGGGAGATGTGGCCGTGGGCAAGACCTGCCT
TCTCATCAGCTACACCACCAACGCCTTTCCCGGAGAGTACATCCCCACCGTGTTTGACAACTATTCAGCC
AATGTGATGGTGGACAGCAAGCCAGTGAACCTGGGGCTGTGGGACACTGCTGGGCAGGAGGACTACGACC
GTCTCCGGCCGCTCTCCTATCCACAGACGGACGTCTTCCTCATCTGCTTCTCCCTCGTCAGCCCAGCCTC
TTATGAGAACGTCCGCGCCAAGTGGTTCCCAGAAGTGCGGCACCACTGCCCCAGCACACCCATCATCCTG
GTGGGCACCAAGCTGGACCTGCGGGACGACAAGGACACCATCGAGAAACTGAAGGAGAAGAAGCTGGCTC
CCATCACCTACCCGCAGGGCCTGGCACTGGCCAAGGAGATTGACTCGGTGAAATACCTGGAGTGCTCAGC
TCTCACCCAGAGAGGCCTGAAAACCGTGTTCGACGAGGCCATCCGGGCCGTGCTGTGCCCTCAGCCCACG
CGGCAGCAGAAGCGCGCCTGCAGCCTCCTCTAGAAGCTTCGAATTCTGCAGTCGACGGTACCGCGGGCCC
GGGATCCACCGGATCTAGATAACTGATCATAATCAGCCATACCACATTTGTAGAGGTTTTACTTGCTTTA
AAAAACCTCCCACACCTCCCCCTGAACCTGAAACATAAAATGAATGCAATTGTTGTTGTTAACTTGTTTA
TTGCAGCTTATAATGGTTACAAATAAAGCAATAGCATCACAAATTTCACAAATAAAGCATTTTTTTCACT
GCATTCTAGTTGTGGTTTGTCCAAACTCATCAATGTATCTTAAGGCGTAAATTGTAAGCGTTAATATTTT
GTTAAAATTCGCGTTAAATTTTTGTTAAATCAGCTCATTTTTTAACCAATAGGCCGAAATCGGCAAAATC
CCTTATAAATCAAAAGAATAGACCGAGATAGGGT
[37 nt withheld, positions 2345-2381]
AAAGAACGTGGACTCCAACGTCAAAGG
[49 nt withheld, positions 2409-2457]
T
[91 nt withheld, positions 2459-2549]
G
[124 nt withheld, positions 2551-2674]
CAGGTGGCACTTTTCGGGGAAATGTGCGCGGAACCCCTATTTGTTTATTTTTCTAAATACATTCAAATAT
GTATCCGCTCATGAGACAATAACCCTGATAAATGCTTCAATAATATTGAAAAAGGAAGAGTCCTGAGGCG
GAAAGAACCAGCTGTGGAATGTGTGTCAGTTAGGGTGTGGAAAGTCCCCAGGCTCCCCAGCAGGCAGAAG
TATGCAAAGCATGCATCTCAATTAGTCAGCAACCAGGTGTGGAAAGTCCCCAGGCTCCCCAGCAGGCAGA
AGTATGCAAAGCATGCATCTCAATTAGTCAGCAACCATAGTCCCGCCCCTAACTCCGCCCATCCCGCCCC
TAACTCCGCCCAGTTCCGCCCATTCTCCGCCCCATGGCTGACTAATTTTTTTTATTTATGCAGAGGCCGA
GGCCGCCTCGGCCTCTGAGCTATTCCAGAAGTAGTGAGGAGGCTTTTTTGGAGGCCTAGGCTTTTGCAAA
GATCGATCAAGAGACAGGATGAGGATCGTTTCGCATGATTGAACAAGATGGATTGCACGCAGGTTCTCCG
GCCGCTTGGGTGGAGAGGCTATTCGGCTATGACTGGGCACAACAGACAATCGGCTGCTCTGATGCCGCCG
TGTTCCGGCTGTCAGCGCAGGGGCGCCCGGTTCTTTTTGTCAAGACCGACCTGTCCGGTGCCCTGAATGA
ACTGCAAGACGAGGCAGCGCGGCTATCGTGGCTGGCCACGACGGGCGTTCCTTGCGCAGCTGTGCTCGAC
GTTGTCACTGAAGCGGGAAGGGACTGGCTGCTATTGGGCGAAGTGCCGGGGCAGGATCTCCTGTCATCTC
ACCTTGCTCCTGCCGAGAAAGTATCCATCATGGCTGATGCAATGCGGCGGCTGCATACGCTTGATCCGGC
TACCTGCCCATTCGACCACCAAGCGAAACATCGCATCGAGCGAGCACGTACTCGGATGGAAGCCGGTCTT
GTCGATCAGGATGATCTGGACGAAGAGCATCAGGGGCTCGCGCCAGCCGAACTGTTCGCCAGGCTCAAGG
CGAGCATGCCCGACGGCGAGGATCTCGTCGTGACCCATGGCGATGCCTGCTTGCCGAATATCATGGTGGA
AAATGGCCGCTTTTCTGGATTCATCGACTGTGGCCGGCTGGGTGTGGCGGACCGCTATCAGGACATAGCG
TTGGCTACCCGTGATATTGCTGAAGAGCTTGGCGGCGAATGGGCTGACCGCTTCCTCGTGCTTTACGGTA
TCGCCGCTCCCGATTCGCAGCGCATCGCCTTCTATCGCCTTCTTGACGAGTTCTTCTGAGCGGGACTCTG
GGGTTCGAAATGACCGACCAAGCGACGCCCAACCTGCCATCACGAGATTTCGATTCCACCGCCGCCTTCT
ATGAAAGGTTGGGCTTCGGAATCGTTTTCCGGGACGCCGGCTGGATGATCCTCCAGCGCGGGGATCTCAT
GCTGGAGTTCTTCGCCCACCCTAGGGGGAGGCTAACTGAAACACGGAAGGAGACAATACCGGAAGGAACC
CGCGCTATGACGGCAATAAAAAGACAGAATAAAACGCACGGTGTTGGGTCGTTTGTTCATAAACGCGGGG
TTCGGTCCCAGGGCTGGCACTCTGTCGATACCCCACCGAGACCCCATTGGGGCCAATACGCCCGCGTTTC
TTCCTTTTCCCCACCCCACCCCCCAAGTTCGGGTGAAGGCCCAGGGCTCGCAGCCAACGTCGGGGCGGCA
GGCCCTGCCATAGCCTCAGGTTACTCATATATACTTTAGATTGATTTAAAACTTCATTTTTAATTTAAAA
GGATCTAGGTGAAGATCCTTTTTGATAATCTCATGACCAAAATCCCTTAACGTGAGTTTTCGTTCCACTG
AGCGTCAGACCCCGTAGAAAAGATCAAAGGATCTTCTTGAGATCCTTTTTTTCTGCGCGTAATCTGCTGC
TTGCAAACAAAAAAACCACCGCTACCAGCGGTGGTTTGTTTGCCGGATCAAGAGCTACCAACTCTTTTTC
CGAAGGTAACTGGCTTCAGCAGAGCGCAGATACCAAATACTGTCCTTCTAGTGTAGCCGTAGTTAGGCCA
CCACTTCAAGAACTCTGTAGCACCGCCTACATACCTCGCTCTGCTAATCCTGTTACCAGTGGCTGCTGCC
AGTGGCGATAAGTCGTGTCTTACCGGGTTGGACTCAAGACGATAGTTACCGGATAAGGCGCAGCGGTCGG
GCTGAACGGGGGGTTCGTGCACACAGCCCAGCTTGGAGCGAACGACCTACACCGAACTGAGATACCTACA
GCGTGAGCTATGAGAAAGCGCCACGCTTCCCGAAGGGAGAAAGGCGGACAGGTATCCGGTAAGCGGCAGG
GTCGGAACAGGAGAGCGCACGAGGGAGCTTCCAGGGGGAAACGCCTGGTATCTTTATAGTCCTGTCGGGT
TTCGCCACCTCTGACTTGAGCGTCGATTTTTGTGATGCTCGTCAGGGGGGCGGAGCCTATGGAAAAACGC
CAGCAACGCGGCCTTTTTACGGTTCCTGGCCTTTTGCTGGCCTTTTGCTCACATGTTCTTTCCTGCGTTA
TCCCCTGATTCTGTGGATAACCGTATTACCGCCATGCAT
