>Addgene plasmid #11397 | YFP-Rac2(V12) | addgene partial sequence | sequence record 20050 | EGFP-C 5'-CATGGTCCTGCTGGAGTTCGTG-3'
TGTGTGGTGGTGGGAGATGTGGCCGTGGGCAAGACCTGCCTTCTCATCAGCTACACCACCAACGCCTTTC
CCGGAGAGTACATCCCCACCGTGTTTGACAACTATTCAGCCAATGTGATGGTGGACAGCAAGCCAGTGAA
CCTGGGGCTGTGGCACACTGCTGGGCAGGAGGACTACGACCGTCTCCGGCCGCTCTCCTATCCACAGACG
GACGTCTTCCTCATCTGCTTCTCCCTCGTCAGCCCAGCCTCTTATGACAACGTCCGCGCCAAGTGGTTCC
CAGAAGTGCGGCACCACTGCCCCAGCACACCCATCATCCTGGTGGGCACCAAGCTGGACCTGCGGGACGA
CAAGGACACCATCGAGAAACTGAAGGAGAAGAAGCTGGCTCCCATC
